Addgene plasmid #179013: pBBK29 pHomL-TEF2p-GFPdropout-Link-Neon(gfp)-SSA1t-HomR (AmpR)
Purpose: (Empty Backbone) Parent vector for markerless yeast integration cassettes with C-terminal Neon(gfp)-tagged genes
Depositing lab: Vincent Martin. Depositing organization: Concordia University. Publication: The MyLo CRISPR-Cas9 Toolkit: A Markerless Yeast Localization and Overexpression CRISPR-Cas9 Toolkit. Bean BDM, Whiteway M, Martin VJJ. G3 (Bethesda). 2022 Jun 16. pii: 6609175. doi: 10.1093/g3journal/jkac154. PubMed 35708612.
Backbone
  Vector backbone: pYTK089 (ColE1, AmpR)
  Vector type: Yeast Expression
Growth in bacteria
  Bacterial resistance: Ampicillin, 100 μg/mL
  Growth temperature: 37°C
  Growth strain: DH5alpha
  Copy number: High Copy
Gene/Insert
  Gene/Insert name: None
Terms and licenses: Academic/Nonprofit Terms; Industry Terms: Not Available to Industry
Depositor comments: Part of the Markerless Yeast Localization and Overexpression (MyLO) CRISPR-Cas9 Toolkit. Vector cloned using BsaI Golden Gate cloning
How to cite: pBBK29 pHomL-TEF2p-GFPdropout-Link-Neon(gfp)-SSA1t-HomR (AmpR) was a gift from Vincent Martin (Addgene plasmid # 179013 ; http://n2t.net/addgene:179013 ; RRID:Addgene_179013)
