[The description below was written by a language model from this plasmid's Addgene catalogue record and pLannotate feature annotations shown in this document.]
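Description:
pBBK29 pHomL-TEF2p-GFPdropout-Link-Neon(gfp)-SSA1t-HomR (AmpR) is an empty parent vector from the Markerless Yeast Localization and Overexpression (MyLO) CRISPR-Cas9 Toolkit, built on the pYTK089 backbone by BsaI Golden Gate assembly. It is maintained in E. coli as a high-copy plasmid through a ColE1-type origin and selected with ampicillin via the β-lactamase gene and its native promoter. The plasmid carries no complete yeast selection marker or functional yeast replicator. The short ARS1 and HIS3 promoter/coding fragments detected on either side of the cassette are only partial matches. They lie where the left and right homology arms (HomL, HomR) named in the construct would be expected, but the record does not define the integration locus.

Between the homology arms, as the name indicates, sits an expression cassette driven by the yeast TEF2 promoter and ending in the SSA1 terminator; neither of these was picked up by the automated annotation. Downstream of the promoter is a GFP dropout module, annotated as superfolder GFP followed by the bacterial rrnB T1 and T7Te terminators. This is a placeholder that marks uncut parent plasmid in E. coli and is replaced when a gene of interest is cloned in. Immediately after it come a linker and the mNeonGreen coding sequence, so an inserted open reading frame becomes a C-terminal mNeonGreen fusion. The finished cassette is intended for markerless, Cas9-assisted integration into the yeast genome through the flanking homology, which allows constitutive expression and localization studies of tagged proteins without using up a selectable marker.
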