Features (pLannotate 1.2.2; 12 found; start..end, strand, type, name):
      1..861     -  CDS            AmpR: β-lactamase; bla; confers resistance to ampicillin, carbenicillin, and related antibiotics
    862..966     -  promoter       AmpR promoter: bla
   1069..1657    +  rep_origin     ori: high-copy-number ColE1/pMB1/pBR322/pUC origin of replication
   2391..2510    +  rep_origin     ARS1 (fragment): S. cerevisiae autonomously replicating sequence ARS1/ARS416
   2515..2561    +  promoter       HIS3 promoter (fragment): S. cerevisiae HIS3
   2562..2624    +  CDS            HIS3 (fragment): imidazoleglycerol-phosphate dehydratase, required for histidine biosynthesis; S. cerevisiae HIS3; yeast auxotrophic marker
   3704..4417    +  CDS            superfolder GFP: GFP variant that folds robustly even when fused to poorly folded proteins (Pédelacq et al., 2006)
   4429..4500    +  terminator     rrnB T1 terminator: transcription terminator T1 from the E. coli rrnB gene
   4516..4543    +  terminator     T7Te terminator: phage T7 early transcription terminator
   4582..5289    +  CDS            mNeonGreen: mNeonGreen is a basic (constitutively fluorescent) green/yellow fluorescent protein published in 2013, derived from Branchiostoma lanceolatum. It is reported to be a very rapidly-maturing monomer with moderate acid sensitivity.
   6335..6361    +  rep_origin     ARS1 (fragment): S. cerevisiae autonomously replicating sequence ARS1/ARS416
   6458..6579    +  CDS            HIS3 (fragment): imidazoleglycerol-phosphate dehydratase, required for histidine biosynthesis; S. cerevisiae HIS3; yeast auxotrophic marker
>Addgene plasmid #179013 | pBBK29 pHomL-TEF2p-GFPdropout-Link-Neon(gfp)-SSA1t-HomR (AmpR) | addgene full sequence | sequence record 360758 | Addgene NGS Result
TTACCAATGCTTAATCAGTGAGGCACCTATCTCAGCGATCTGTCTATTTCGTTCATCCATAGTTGCCTGA
CTCCCCGTCGTGTAGATAACTACGATACGGGAGGGCTTACCATCTGGCCCCAGTGCTGCAATGATACCGC
GGGACCCACGCTCACCGGCTCCAGATTTATCAGCAATAAACCAGCCAGCCGGAAGGGCCGAGCGCAGAAG
TGGTCCTGCAACTTTATCCGCCTCCATCCAGTCTATTAATTGTTGCCGGGAAGCTAGAGTAAGTAGTTCG
CCAGTTAATAGTTTGCGCAACGTTGTTGCCATTGCTACAGGCATCGTGGTGTCACGCTCGTCGTTTGGTA
TGGCTTCATTCAGCTCCGGTTCCCAACGATCAAGGCGAGTTACATGATCCCCCATGTTGTGCAAAAAAGC
GGTTAGCTCCTTCGGTCCTCCGATCGTTGTCAGAAGTAAGTTGGCCGCAGTGTTATCACTCATGGTTATG
GCAGCACTGCATAATTCTCTTACTGTCATGCCATCCGTAAGATGCTTTTCTGTGACTGGTGAGTACTCAA
CCAAGTCATTCTGAGAATAGTGTATGCGGCGACCGAGTTGCTCTTGCCCGGCGTCAATACGGGATAATAC
CGCGCCACATAGCAGAACTTTAAAAGTGCTCATCATTGGAAAACGTTCTTCGGGGCGAAAACTCTCAAGG
ATCTTACCGCTGTTGAGATCCAGTTCGATGTAACCCACTCGTGCACCCAACTGATCTTCAGCATCTTTTA
CTTTCACCAGCGTTTCTGGGTGAGCAAAAACAGGAAGGCAAAATGCCGCAAAAAAGGGAATAAGGGCGAC
ACGGAAATGTTGAATACTCATACTCTTCCTTTTTCAATATTATTGAAGCATTTATCAGGGTTATTGTCTC
ATGAGCGGATACATATTTGAATGTATTTAGAAAAATAAACAAATAGGGGTTCCGCGCACATTTCCCCGAA
AAGTGCCACCTGTCATGACCAAAATCCCTTAACGTGAGTTTTCGTTCCACTGAGCGTCAGACCCCGTAGA
AAAGATCAAAGGATCTTCTTGAGATCCTTTTTTTCTGCGCGTAATCTGCTGCTTGCAAACAAAAAAACCA
CCGCTACCAGCGGTGGTTTGTTTGCCGGATCAAGAGCTACCAACTCTTTTTCCGAAGGTAACTGGCTTCA
GCAGAGCGCAGATACCAAATACTGTTCTTCTAGTGTAGCCGTAGTTAGGCCACCACTTCAAGAACTCTGT
AGCACCGCCTACATACCTCGCTCTGCTAATCCTGTTACCAGTGGCTGCTGCCAGTGGCGATAAGTCGTGT
CTTACCGGGTTGGACTCAAGACGATAGTTACCGGATAAGGCGCAGCGGTCGGGCTGAACGGGGGGTTCGT
GCACACAGCCCAGCTTGGAGCGAACGACCTACACCGAACTGAGATACCTACAGCGTGAGCTATGAGAAAG
CGCCACGCTTCCCGAAGGGAGAAAGGCGGACAGGTATCCGGTAAGCGGCAGGGTCGGAACAGGAGAGCGC
ACGAGGGAGCTTCCAGGGGGAAACGCCTGGTATCTTTATAGTCCTGTCGGGTTTCGCCACCTCTGACTTG
AGCGTCGATTTTTGTGATGCTCGTCAGGGGGGCGGAGCCTATGGAAAAACGCCAGCAACGCGGCCTTTTT
ACGGTTCCTGGCCTTTTGCTGGCCTTTTGCTCACATGTTCTTTCCTGCGTTATCCCCTGATTCTGTGGAT
AACCGTGCGGCCGCCAATGTTATCTATTGGCAGATGTTCATACGGGGCTTTCAAATATTGATGAAATTAT
GTGATGTTTAGAAGAAGATTCGAACTGTTTTCAGTAGATTTGGTAACTGTGCAACCATAACTCATGCCCC
CTATTTATCGGCATTGAGATTGTAAAGGAAGTAAAACGCATTTTTGCAGATCTGTTCTCTTATGTATTTT
TAATCGTCCTTGTATGGAAGTATCAAAGGGGACGTTCTTCACCTCCTTGGAAAACGCAAACTTTCTTTTT
GCCTATCACAGTATCTTATCGAGCTAACTATTTTCGACACACATGAAAAAGCAGAAATATTAACGAAAAA
GAAAAGAAAGACCATGTCATGTACGGGCAATCAGAATATGCAAGATGAGCGGGAACGGGCGAAATGTGCA
CGCGCACAACTTACGAAACGCGGATGAGTCACTGACAGCCACCGCAGAGGTTCTGACTCCTACTGAGCTC
TATTGGAGGTGGCAGAACCGGTAATCCCACAGTGAGCAACTTGACAAACCAACAGATATAGGCTGTGTCT
TAAAATATACCATCCAATACCTTGATGAACTTTTCAAAGATGACTAAAATAAGTGAAATTTCAACATTAA
CTTCGAGCTGTAAACACAGTGGTTTCTTTGCATAAACACCATCAGCCTCAAGTCGTCAAGTAAAGATTTC
GTGTTCATGCAGATAGATAACAATCTATATGTTGATAATTAGCGTTGCCTCATCAATGCGTACACGAAGA
ATATACTAAAAAATGAGCAGGCAAGATAAACGAAGGCAAAGATGACAGAGCAGAAAGCCCTAGTAAAGCG
TATTACAAATGAAACCAAGATTCAGATTGCGATCCCTGAATTCGCATCTAGATGGTAGAGCCACAAACAG
CCGGTACAAGCAACGATCTCCAGGACCATCTGAATCATGCGCGGATGACACGAACTCACGACGGCGATCA
CAGACATTAACCCACAGTACAGACACTGCGACAACGTGGCAATTCGTCGCAATACCGTCTCACTGAACTG
GCCGATAATTGCAGACGAACGTTGATAGGTCAAGATCAATGTAAACAATTACTTTGTTATGTAGAGTTTT
TTTAGCTACCTATATTCCACCATAACATCAATCATGCGGTTGCTGGTGTATTTACCAATAATGTTTAATG
TATATATATATATATATATATGGGGCCGTATACTTACATATAGTAGATGTCAAGCGTAGGCGCTTCCCCT
GCCGGCTGTGAGGGCGCCATAACCAAGGTATCTATAGACCGCCAATCAGCAAACTACCTCCGTACATTCA
TGTTGCACCCACACATTTATACACCCAGACCGCGACAAATTACCCATAAGGTTGTTTGTGACGGCGTCGT
ACAAGAGAACGTGGGAACTTTTTAGGCTCACCAAAAAAGAAAGAAAAAATACGAGTTGCTGACAGAAGCC
TCAAGAAAAAAAAAATTCTTCTTCGACTATGCTGGAGGCAGAGATGATCGAGCCGGTAGTTAACTATATA
TAGCTAAATTGGTTCCATCACCTTCTTTTCTGGTGTCGCTCCTTCTAGTGCTATTTCTGGCTTTTCCTAT
TTTTTTTTTTCCATTTTTCTTTCTCTCTTTCTAATATATAAATTCTCTTGCATTTTCTATTTTTCTCTCT
ATCTATTCTACTTGTTTATTCCCTTCAAGGTTTTTTTTTAAGGAGTACTTGTTTTTAGAATATACGGTCA
ACGAACTATAATTAACTAAACAGATCTATGTGAGACCGAAAGTGAAACGTGATTTCATGCGTCATTTTGA
ACATTTTGTAAATCTTATTTAATAATGTGTGCGGCAATTCACATTTAATTTATGAATGTTTTCTTAACAT
CGCGGCAACTCAAGAAACGGCAGGTTCGGATCTTAGCTACTAGAGAAAGAGGAGAAATACTAGATGCGTA
AAGGCGAAGAGCTGTTCACTGGTGTCGTCCCTATTCTGGTGGAACTGGATGGTGATGTCAACGGTCATAA
GTTTTCCGTGCGTGGCGAGGGTGAAGGTGACGCAACTAATGGTAAACTGACGCTGAAGTTCATCTGTACT
ACTGGTAAACTGCCGGTTCCTTGGCCGACTCTGGTAACGACGCTGACTTATGGTGTTCAGTGCTTTGCTC
GTTATCCGGACCATATGAAGCAGCATGACTTCTTCAAGTCCGCCATGCCGGAAGGCTATGTGCAGGAACG
CACGATTTCCTTTAAGGATGACGGCACGTACAAAACGCGTGCGGAAGTGAAATTTGAAGGCGATACCCTG
GTAAACCGCATTGAGCTGAAAGGCATTGACTTTAAAGAGGACGGCAATATCCTGGGCCATAAGCTGGAAT
ACAATTTTAACAGCCACAATGTTTACATCACCGCCGATAAACAAAAAAATGGCATTAAAGCGAATTTTAA
AATTCGCCACAACGTGGAGGATGGCAGCGTGCAGCTGGCTGATCACTACCAGCAAAACACTCCAATCGGT
GATGGTCCTGTTCTGCTGCCAGACAATCACTATCTGAGCACGCAAAGCGTTCTGTCTAAAGATCCGAACG
AGAAACGCGATCATATGGTTCTGCTGGAGTTCGTAACCGCAGCGGGCATCACGCATGGTATGGATGAACT
GTACAAATGACCAGGCATCAAATAAAACGAAAGGCTCAGTCGAAAGACTGGGCCTTTCGTTTTATCTGTT
GTTTGTCGGTGAACGCTCTCTACTAGAGTCACACTGGCTCACCTTCGGGTGGGCCTTTCTGCGTTTATAG
GTCTCAATCCGGTCCTTCTGGCCCAACTGGCATGGTTTCTAAGGGTGAAGAAGATAACATGGCTTCTTTG
CCAGCCACCCACGAGTTGCACATCTTCGGTTCCATTAACGGTGTCGACTTCGATATGGTCGGTCAAGGTA
CCGGTAACCCAAACGACGGTTACGAAGAATTGAACTTGAAGTCTACCAAGGGCGACTTGCAGTTCTCCCC
TTGGATTTTGGTTCCACACATCGGTTACGGTTTCCACCAATACTTGCCATACCCAGACGGTATGTCCCCA
TTCCAAGCCGCCATGGTTGACGGTTCTGGTTACCAAGTCCACAGAACCATGCAATTCGAAGATGGTGCTT
CCTTGACCGTGAACTACAGATACACCTACGAAGGTTCTCACATCAAGGGCGAAGCCCAAGTTAAGGGTAC
CGGTTTCCCTGCTGACGGTCCAGTCATGACTAACTCCTTGACCGCTGCTGACTGGTGTCGTTCCAAGAAA
ACCTACCCAAACGATAAGACCATCATTTCCACTTTCAAGTGGTCCTACACCACCGGTAACGGCAAGAGAT
ACCGCTCTACCGCTCGTACCACCTACACCTTCGCCAAGCCAATGGCTGCCAACTACTTGAAGAACCAGCC
TATGTACGTTTTCCGTAAGACCGAGCTGAAGCATTCCAAGACTGAATTGAACTTCAAGGAATGGCAAAAG
GCTTTCACCGACGTCATGGGTATGGACGAATTGTACAAGTAACTCGAGTGGCGCCAATTGGTGCGGCAAT
TGATAATAACGAAAATGTCTTTTAATGATCTGGGTATAATGAGGAATTTTCCGAACGTTTTTACTTTATA
TATATATATACATGTAACATATATTCTATACGCTATAGAGAAAGGAAATTTTTCAATTAAAAAAAAAATA
GAGAAAGAGTTTCACTTCTTGATTATCGCTAACACTAATGGTTGAAGTACTGCTACTTTAATTTTATGCT
GCCAATGAGACGACGGGGTCATCACGGCTCATCATGCGCCAAACAAATGTGTGCAATACACGCTCGGATG
ACTGCATGATGACCGCACTGACTGGGGACAGCAGATCCACCTAAGCCTGTGAGAGAAGCAGACACCCGAC
AGATCAAGGCAGTTAACTAGTGCACTGCAGTACAAATCGTCCCCAACAAAAGTGGGCTCTCAAAATTCAT
CACATTTAAATGCATATAGGAAGAGCAACAGTTGGTTTGCATCTGATGTTCCTTAAAGATTTCGACATAA
TGTGCGAAGTAGATCCCTTCAGCACTGTACTTGTTTTTGCGACTAGATTGTAAATCATTCTTTATTTAAT
CTCTTTCTTTAACTACTGCTTAAAGTATAATTTGGTCCGTAGTTTAATAACTATACTAAGCGAACGCTCT
CTCGAAATTTTTCTTAACGCGTCCTTGTACTGCGTCTAACGCTTTTGCCACTTGGATTTCTATTATAGGA
AATAGTCTCACTTACTGGGCGACGAATTTTCGCGTTTTGATGAAGCACAGGAAGAATTTCTTTATGCTCA
GAAGTTTGACAGCAAGCAAGTTCATCATTCGAACTAGCCTTATTGTTTTAGTTCAGTGACAGCGAACTGC
CGTACTCGATGCTTTATTTCTCACGGTAGAGCGGAAGAACAGATAGATCCCTACATATTGCTACCACTTC
TATTACACAATAGTTTCAATAGCTTGCAGCGTAGCTAAACTCTAAAATTTATCTAAATCACTCATATAAA
CCGAACCCTTCCCCTTCCGCTTATAGTACAGCTGATGCTCCTTCACTATTTTAACATGTGGAATTCTTGA
AAGAATGAAATCGCCATGCCAAGCCATCACACGGTCTTTTATGCAATTGATTGACCGCCTGCAACACATA
GGCAGTAAAATTTTTACAAGCAGTAGCAGAACAGGCCACACAATCGCAAGTGATTAACGTCCACACAGGT
ATAGGGTTTCTGGACCATATGATACATGCTCTGGCCAAGCATTCCGGCTGGTCGCTAATCGTTGAGTGCC
GAGCGGCCGCGATTATCAAAAAGGATCTTCACCTAGATCCTTTTAAATTAAAAATGAAGTTTTAAATCAA
TCTAAAGTATATATGAGTAAACTTGGTCTGACAG
